Addgene plasmid #195554: pTcI38-PRM-wasabi
Purpose: Temperature-dependent expression of mWasabi reporter with transcription activation by TcI38
Depositing lab: Mikhail Shapiro. Depositing organization: California Institute of Technology. Publication: Tunable Temperature-Sensitive Transcriptional Activation Based on Lambda Repressor. Xiong LL, Garrett MA, Buss MT, Kornfield JA, Shapiro MG. ACS Synth Biol. 2022 Jul 15;11(7):2518-2522. doi: 10.1021/acssynbio.2c00093. Epub 2022 Jun 15. PubMed 35708251.
Backbone
  Vector backbone: pETDuet-1
  Backbone manufacturer: Novagen
  Modifications to backbone: Replaced T7 Promoter #1 with pR/pL Promoter. Replaced T7 Promoter #2 with LacI Promoter.
  Vector type: Bacterial Expression
Growth in bacteria
  Bacterial resistance: Ampicillin, 100 μg/mL
  Growth temperature: 37°C
  Growth strain: NEB Stable
  Copy number: High Copy
Gene/Insert 1
  Gene/Insert name: mWasabi
  Species: Synthetic
  Insert size (bp): 747
  GenBank ID: ABW74902.1
  Tag / fusion protein: AANDENYADAS degradation tag (C terminal on insert); 6x His (N terminal on insert)
Gene/Insert 2
  Gene/Insert name: TcI38 (alt name: Lambda Repressor (temperature sensitive))
  Species: Bacteriophage Lambda
  Insert size (bp): 714
  Mutation: A67T, M1V, L65S, K68R, F115L, D126G, D188G
Resource information
  A portion of this plasmid was derived from a plasmid made by: mWasabi and TcI38 were derived from our previous work: Piraner et al Nat Chem Biol. 2017 Jan;13(1):75-80. doi: 10.1038/nchembio.2233. Epub 2016 Nov 14.
Terms and licenses: Academic/Nonprofit Terms; Industry Terms: Not Available to Industry
How to cite: pTcI38-PRM-wasabi was a gift from Mikhail Shapiro (Addgene plasmid # 195554 ; http://n2t.net/addgene:195554 ; RRID:Addgene_195554)
