[The description below was written by a language model from this plasmid's Addgene catalogue record and pLannotate feature annotations shown in this document.]
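Description:
pTcI38-PRM-wasabi is a bacterial expression plasmid built on the pETDuet-1 backbone and designed as a temperature-responsive reporter circuit for E. coli. It is propagated through a ColE1/pBR322-type origin, with the adjacent bom and rop elements also annotated, and is selected with ampicillin via a β-lactamase gene under its own promoter. The catalogue lists it as high copy. An f1 phage origin is also present, along with small remnants of backbone sequence such as tetracycline-resistance gene fragments, partial S-tag sequence and a T7 terminator.

Both T7 promoters of the parent vector have been replaced. The second drives TcI38 from the constitutive lacI promoter. TcI38 is a temperature-sensitive variant of the bacteriophage lambda cI repressor carrying A67T plus several further substitutions (M1V, L65S, K68R, F115L, D126G, D188G). The first cassette encodes the green fluorescent protein mWasabi, with an N-terminal 6xHis tag and a C-terminal ssrA-type degradation tag that directs the protein to ClpXP/ClpAP proteolysis, so that fluorescence tracks current expression rather than accumulated protein. The backbone notes describe the promoter upstream of mWasabi as a pR/pL promoter, whereas the plasmid name and stated purpose indicate control through PRM, the lambda promoter that cI activates. The feature table does not annotate this promoter, so its exact architecture cannot be confirmed from the record.

The stated purpose is temperature-dependent mWasabi expression through transcriptional activation by TcI38. Here the thermolabile repressor acts as an activator, in contrast to the more familiar heat-induced derepression of pR/pL. The construct serves to characterise and tune thermal control of bacterial gene expression.
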