Features (pLannotate 1.2.2; 17 found; start..end, strand, type, name):
      1..589     +  rep_origin     ori: high-copy-number ColE1/pMB1/pBR322/pUC origin of replication
    775..914     -  misc_feature   bom: basis of mobility region from pBR322
   1016..1207    -  CDS            rop: Rop protein, which maintains plasmids at low copy number; rop
   1224..1604    +  CDS            YPB1_ECOLX: Protein predicted: Swiss-Prot protein existence level 4. From Escherichia coli.
   1666..1730    -  CDS            TcR (fragment): tetracycline efflux protein; tet; confers resistance to tetracycline
   1745..1766    -  protein_bind   CAP binding site: CAP binding activates transcription in the presence of cAMP. E. coli catabolite activator protein
   1786..2065    -  CDS            TcR (fragment): tetracycline efflux protein; tet; confers resistance to tetracycline
   2211..2918    +  CDS            mWasabi: mWasabi is a basic (constitutively fluorescent) green fluorescent protein published in 2008, derived from Clavularia sp.. It has high acid sensitivity.
   2925..2945    +  CDS            ssrA tag (LVA) (fragment): C-terminal peptide that mediates degradation in bacteria through the ClpXP and ClpAP proteases (McGinness et al., 2006) mutant LVA variant that confers accelerated degradation under some conditions (Andersen et al., 1998)
   3125..3201    +  promoter       lacI promoter: lacI
   3223..3936    +  CDS            λ repressor (ts): temperature-sensitive variant of the phage λ repressor; cIts; thermosensitivity is conferred by the A67T mutation
   3949..3990    +  CDS            S-Tag (fragment): affinity and epitope tag derived from pancreatic ribonuclease A
   4020..4037    +  CDS            SET1 (fragment): solubility-enhancement tag derived from T7 phage gene 10B
   4045..4092    +  terminator     T7 terminator: transcription terminator for bacteriophage T7 RNA polymerase
   4129..4584    +  rep_origin     f1 ori (sequence partly withheld): f1 bacteriophage origin of replication; arrow indicates direction of (+) strand synthesis
   4699..5559    -  CDS            AmpR: β-lactamase; bla; confers resistance to ampicillin, carbenicillin, and related antibiotics
   5560..5652    -  promoter       AmpR promoter: bla
>Addgene plasmid #195554 | pTcI38-PRM-wasabi | addgene full sequence | sequence record 426585 | Addgene NGS Result
TTGAGATCCTTTTTTTCTGCGCGTAATCTGCTGCTTGCAAACAAAAAAACCACCGCTACCAGCGGTGGTT
TGTTTGCCGGATCAAGAGCTACCAACTCTTTTTCCGAAGGTAACTGGCTTCAGCAGAGCGCAGATACCAA
ATACTGTCCTTCTAGTGTAGCCGTAGTTAGGCCACCACTTCAAGAACTCTGTAGCACCGCCTACATACCT
CGCTCTGCTAATCCTGTTACCAGTGGCTGCTGCCAGTGGCGATAAGTCGTGTCTTACCGGGTTGGACTCA
AGACGATAGTTACCGGATAAGGCGCAGCGGTCGGGCTGAACGGGGGGTTCGTGCACACAGCCCAGCTTGG
AGCGAACGACCTACACCGAACTGAGATACCTACAGCGTGAGCTATGAGAAAGCGCCACGCTTCCCGAAGG
GAGAAAGGCGGACAGGTATCCGGTAAGCGGCAGGGTCGGAACAGGAGAGCGCACGAGGGAGCTTCCAGGG
GGAAACGCCTGGTATCTTTATAGTCCTGTCGGGTTTCGCCACCTCTGACTTGAGCGTCGATTTTTGTGAT
GCTCGTCAGGGGGGCGGAGCCTATGGAAAAACGCCAGCAACGCGGCCTTTTTACGGTTCCTGGCCTTTTG
CTGGCCTTTTGCTCACATGTTCTTTCCTGCGTTATCCCCTGATTCTGTGGATAACCGTATTACCGCCTTT
GAGTGAGCTGATACCGCTCGCCGCAGCCGAACGACCGAGCGCAGCGAGTCAGTGAGCGAGGAAGCGGAAG
AGCGCCTGATGCGGTATTTTCTCCTTACGCATCTGTGCGGTATTTCACACCGCAATGGTGCACTCTCAGT
ACAATCTGCTCTGATGCCGCATAGTTAAGCCAGTATACACTCCGCTATCGCTACGTGACTGGGTCATGGC
TGCGCCCCGACACCCGCCAACACCCGCTGACGCGCCCTGACGGGCTTGTCTGCTCCCGGCATCCGCTTAC
AGACAAGCTGTGACCGTCTCCGGGAGCTGCATGTGTCAGAGGTTTTCACCGTCATCACCGAAACGCGCGA
GGCAGCTGCGGTAAAGCTCATCAGCGTGGTCGTGAAGCGATTCACAGATGTCTGCCTGTTCATCCGCGTC
CAGCTCGTTGAGTTTCTCCAGAAGCGTTAATGTCTGGCTTCTGATAAAGCGGGCCATGTTAAGGGCGGTT
TTTTCCTGTTTGGTCACTGATGCCTCCGTGTAAGGGGGATTTCTGTTCATGGGGGTAATGATACCGATGA
AACGAGAGAGGATGCTCACGATACGGGTTACTGATGATGAACATGCCCGGTTACTGGAACGTTGTGAGGG
TAAACAACTGGCGGTATGGATGCGGCGGGACCAGAGAAAAATCACTCAGGGTCAATGCCAGCGCTTCGTT
AATACAGATGTAGGTGTTCCACAGGGTAGCCAGCAGCATCCTGCGATGCAGATCCGGAACATAATGGTGC
AGGGCGCTGACTTCCGCGTTTCCAGACTTTACGAAACACGGAAACCGAAGACCATTCATGTTGTTGCTCA
GGTCGCAGACGTTTTGCAGCAGCAGTCGCTTCACGTTCGCTCGCGTATCGGTGATTCATTCTGCTAACCA
GTAAGGCAACCCCGCCAGCCTAGCCGGGTCCTCAACGACAGGAGCACGATCATGCTAGTCATGCCCCGCG
CCCACCGGAAGGAGCTGACTGGGTTGAAGGCTCTCAAGGGCATCGGTCGAGATCCCGGTGCCTAATGAGT
GAGCTAACTTACATTAATTGCGTTGCGCCGGGATCTCGACGCTCTCCCTTATGCGACTCCTGCATTAGGA
AGCAGCCCAGTAGTAGGTTGAGGCCGTTGAGCACCGCCGCCGCAAGGAATGGTGCATGCAAGGAGATGGC
GCCCAACAGTCCCCCGGCCACGGGGCCTGCCACCATACCCACGCCGAAACAAGCGCTCATGAGCCCGAAG
TGGCGAGCCCGATCTTCCCCATCGGTGATGTCGGCGATATAGGCGCCAGCAACCGCACCTGTGGCGCCGG
TGATGCCGGCCACGATGCGTCCGGCGTAGAGGATCGAGATTATCACCGCCAGAGGTAAAATAGTCAACAC
GCACGGTGTTAGATATTTATAAATAGTGGTGATAGATTTAACGTGGATCTCAATTCATTAAAGAGGAGAA
AGGTACCATGCATCACCATCATCACCACAGCCAGGATCCAATGGTGAGCAAGGGCGAGGAGACCACAATG
GGCGTAATCAAGCCCGACATGAAGATCAAGCTGAAGATGGAGGGCAACGTGAATGGCCACGCCTTCGTGA
TCGAGGGCGAGGGCGAGGGCAAGCCCTACGACGGCACCAACACCATCAACCTGGAGGTGAAGGAGGGAGC
CCCCCTGCCCTTCTCCTACGACATTCTGACCACCGCGTTCAGTTACGGCAACAGGGCCTTCACCAAGTAC
CCCGACGACATCCCCAACTACTTCAAGCAGTCCTTCCCCGAGGGCTACTCTTGGGAGCGCACCATGACCT
TCGAGGACAAGGGCATCGTGAAGGTGAAGTCCGACATCTCCATGGAGGAGGACTCCTTCATCTACGAGAT
ACACCTCAAGGGCGAGAACTTCCCCCCCAACGGCCCCGTGATGCAGAAGGAGACCACCGGCTGGGACGCC
TCCACCGAGAGGATGTACGTGCGCGACGGCGTGCTGAAGGGCGACGTCAAGATGAAGCTGCTGCTGGAGG
GCGGCGGCCACCACCGCGTTGACTTCAAGACCATCTACAGGGCCAAGAAGGCGGTGAAGCTGCCCGACTA
TCACTTTGTGGACCACCGCATCGAGATCCTGAACCACGACAAGGACTACAACAAGGTGACCGTTTACGAG
ATCGCCGTGGCCCGCAACTCCACCGACGGCATGGACGAGCTGTACAAGGGCGCAGCAAACGACGAAAACT
ACGCTGACGCTTCTTGAACGCACTGACCACCATGAAGGTGACGCTCTTAAAAATTAAGCCCTGAAGAAGG
GCAGCATTCAAAGCAGAAGGCTTTGGGGTGTGTGATACGAAACGAAGCATTGGTTAAAAATAAGCTTGCG
GCCGCATAATGCTTAAGTCGAACAGAAAGTAATCGTATGAGCTCGACACCATCGAATGGCGCAAACCTTT
CGCGGTATGGCATGATAGCGCCCGGAAGAGAGTCAATTCAGGGTGGTGAATGTATAAGAAGGAGATATAC
ATATGAGCACAAAAAAGAAACCATTAACACAAGAGCAGCTTGAGGACGCACGTCGCCTTAAAGCAATTTA
TGAAAAAAAGAAAAATGAACTTGGCTTATCCCAGGAATCTGTCGCAGACAAGATGGGGATGGGGCAGTCA
GGCGTTGGTGCCTTATTTAATGGCATCAATGCATTAAATGCTTATAACGCCGCATCGCTTACAAGAATTC
TCAAAGTTAGCGTTGAAGAATTTAGCCCTTCAATCGCCAGAGAAATCTACGAGATGTATGAAGCGGTTAG
TATGCAGCCGTCACTTAGAAGTGAGTATGAGTACCCTGTTTTTTCTCATGTTCAGGCAGGGATGCTCTCA
CCTGAGCTTAGAACCTTTACCAAAGGTGGTGCGGAAAGGTGGGTAAGCACAACCAAAAAAGCCAGTGATT
CTGCATTCTGGCTTGAGGTTGAAGGTAATTCCATGACAGCACCAACAGGCTCCAAGCCAAGCTTTCCTGA
CGGAATGTTAATTCTCGTTGACCCTGAGCAGGCTGTTGAGCCAGGTGATTTCTGCATAGCCAGACTCGGG
GGTGGTGAGTTTACCTTCAAGAAACTGATCAGGGATAGCGGTCAGGTGTTTTTACAACCACTAAACCCAC
AGTACCCAATGATCCCATGCAATGAGAGTTGTTCCGTTGTGGGGAAAGTTATCGCTAGTCAGTGGCCTGA
AGAGACGTTTGGCTGACTCGAGTCTGGTAAAGAAACCGCTGCTGCGAAATTTGAACGCCAGCACATGGAC
TCGTCTACTAGCGCAGCTTAATTAACCTAGGCTGCTGCCACCGCTGAGCAATAACTAGCATAACCCCTTG
GGGCCTCTAAACGGGTCTTGAGGGGTTTTTTGCTGAAAGGAGGAACTATATCCGGATTGGCGAATGGG
[124 nt withheld, positions 4129-4252]
C
[91 nt withheld, positions 4254-4344]
A
[49 nt withheld, positions 4346-4394]
CCTTTGACGTTGGAGTCCACGTTCTTT
[37 nt withheld, positions 4422-4458]
ACCCTATCTCGGTCTATTCTTTTGATTTATAAGGGATTTTGCCGATTTCGGCCTATTGGTTAAAAAATGA
GCTGATTTAACAAAAATTTAACGCGAATTTTAACAAAATATTAACGTTTACAATTTCTGGCGGCACGATG
GCATGAGATTATCAAAAAGGATCTTCACCTAGATCCTTTTAAATTAAAAATGAAGTTTTAAATCAATCTA
AAGTATATATGAGTAAACTTGGTCTGACAGTTACCAATGCTTAATCAGTGAGGCACCTATCTCAGCGATC
TGTCTATTTCGTTCATCCATAGTTGCCTGACTCCCCGTCGTGTAGATAACTACGATACGGGAGGGCTTAC
CATCTGGCCCCAGTGCTGCAATGATACCGCGAGACCCACGCTCACCGGCTCCAGATTTATCAGCAATAAA
CCAGCCAGCCGGAAGGGCCGAGCGCAGAAGTGGTCCTGCAACTTTATCCGCCTCCATCCAGTCTATTAAT
TGTTGCCGGGAAGCTAGAGTAAGTAGTTCGCCAGTTAATAGTTTGCGCAACGTTGTTGCCATTGCTACAG
GCATCGTGGTGTCACGCTCGTCGTTTGGTATGGCTTCATTCAGCTCCGGTTCCCAACGATCAAGGCGAGT
TACATGATCCCCCATGTTGTGCAAAAAAGCGGTTAGCTCCTTCGGTCCTCCGATCGTTGTCAGAAGTAAG
TTGGCCGCAGTGTTATCACTCATGGTTATGGCAGCACTGCATAATTCTCTTACTGTCATGCCATCCGTAA
GATGCTTTTCTGTGACTGGTGAGTACTCAACCAAGTCATTCTGAGAATAGTGTATGCGGCGACCGAGTTG
CTCTTGCCCGGCGTCAATACGGGATAATACCGCGCCACATAGCAGAACTTTAAAAGTGCTCATCATTGGA
AAACGTTCTTCGGGGCGAAAACTCTCAAGGATCTTACCGCTGTTGAGATCCAGTTCGATGTAACCCACTC
GTGCACCCAACTGATCTTCAGCATCTTTTACTTTCACCAGCGTTTCTGGGTGAGCAAAAACAGGAAGGCA
AAATGCCGCAAAAAAGGGAATAAGGGCGACACGGAAATGTTGAATACTCATACTCTTCCTTTTTCAATCA
TGATTGAAGCATTTATCAGGGTTATTGTCTCATGAGCGGATACATATTTGAATGTATTTAGAAAAATAAA
CAAATAGGTCATGACCAAAATCCCTTAACGTGAGTTTTCGTTCCACTGAGCGTCAGACCCCGTAGAAAAG
ATCAAAGGATCTTC
